>Addgene plasmid #220678 | AiP1886 - pAAV-AiE2573m-minBG-SYFP2-WPRE-BGHpA | addgene full sequence | sequence record 462009 | Addgene NGS Result
CCTGCAGGCAGCTGCGCGCTCGCTCGCTCACTGAGGCCGCCCGGGCGTCGGGCGACCTTTGGTCGCCCGG
CCTCAGTGAGCGAGCGAGCGCGCAGAGAGGGAGTGGCCAACTCCATCACTAGGGGTTCCTGCGGCCGCAT
CCCCACAGCTCAGTCTAATGTTTGACTGAAAGTCTTTGAATCTGTTCAAGTCAGCTGCTAGGTGAAGCCT
CTCAGAGGACAGTATGCTAGGCTCCTGTCTGCAAATGCATTAACAATGTCAGGGATTGGTTCTAGCCCAT
GGGATGGATCTCAAACTGAGTCAGTCATTGGCTGGCCATTCCCTCAATCTCTGCTCCATCTTTGTCCTTC
CACATCTTGTAGGCAACACAAATTTGGGGTGGAAGTTTTTGTGGGTGGGGTGCTGTCTTTATCCCTCTGC
TGGGAGTCCTGCCAGTTTACAGATTACAGTTTACAGTTCACTTCAAGCTCCATATGTCCCACTGCTAGGA
ATCTCAGCTAGATTCATTCCCAGAGATTCCCCAAAGCCTCCCCCACTCCAGATCTCCAGCACATCCTAGA
GATGCTCCCTCCCCCTACAAGCAACTTTTTTTTCATTCTCTCTTCCAAACTCTCCCTACACAGATCTGCC
CCTGACTGTTTCCTGGCCCATCCTCTCTCCCATACAGTTCCCTCCCTCCATTCACCTCAGATGTCTATTT
TATTTCCCCTTCTGCATAAGATTCTAGCATCCTCCCTTGGGTCCTTCTTGTTCGGAGCTCGGGCTGGGCA
TAAAAGTCAGGGCAGAGCCATCTATTGCTTACATTTGCTTCTGGGATCCAGATCTTTCGAAGCTAGCGCT
ACCGGTCGCCACCATGGTGAGCAAGGGCGAGGAGCTGTTCACCGGGGTGGTGCCCATCCTGGTCGAGCTG
GACGGCGACGTAAACGGCCACAAGTTCAGCGTGTCCGGCGAGGGCGAGGGCGATGCCACCTACGGCAAGC
TGACCCTGAAGCTGATCTGCACCACCGGCAAGCTGCCCGTGCCCTGGCCCACCCTCGTGACCACCCTGGG
CTACGGCGTGCAGTGCTTCGCCCGCTACCCCGACCACATGAAGCAGCACGACTTCTTCAAGTCCGCCATG
CCCGAAGGCTACGTCCAGGAGCGCACCATCTTCTTCAAGGACGACGGCAACTACAAGACCCGCGCCGAGG
TGAAGTTCGAGGGCGACACCCTGGTGAACCGCATCGAGCTGAAGGGCATCGACTTCAAGGAGGACGGCAA
CATCCTGGGGCACAAGCTGGAGTACAACTACAACAGCCACAACGTCTATATCACCGCCGACAAGCAGAAG
AACGGCATCAAGGCCAACTTCAAGATCCGCCACAACATCGAGGACGGCGGCGTGCAGCTCGCCGACCACT
ACCAGCAGAACACCCCCATCGGCGACGGCCCCGTGCTGCTGCCCGACAACCACTACCTGAGCTACCAGTC
CAAGCTGAGCAAAGACCCCAACGAGAAGCGCGATCACATGGTCCTGCTGGAGTTCGTGACCGCCGCCGGG
ATCACTCTCGGCATGGACGAGCTGTACAAGTAAGTCGACGGCGCGCCGCGGCCGCGAATTCGATATCATA
ATCAACCTCTGGATTACAAAATTTGTGAAAGATTGACTGGTATTCTTAACTATGTTGCTCCTTTTACGCT
ATGTGGATACGCTGCTTTAATGCCTTTGTATCATGCTATTGCTTCCCGTATGGCTTTCATTTTCTCCTCC
TTGTATAAATCCTGGTTAGTTCTTGCCACGGCGGAACTCATCGCCGCCTGCCTTGCCCGCTGCTGGACAG
GGGCTCGGCTGTTGGGCACTGACAATTCCGTGGCTCGAGAGATCTTCGACTGTGCCTTCTAGTTGCCAGC
CATCTGTTGTTTGCCCCTCCCCCGTGCCTTCCTTGACCCTGGAAGGTGCCACTCCCACTGTCCTTTCCTA
ATAAAATGAGGAAATTGCATCGCATTGTCTGAGTAGGTGTCATTCTATTCTGGGGGGTGGGGTGGGGCAG
GACAGCAAGGGGGAGGATTGGGAAGACAATAGCAGGCATGAGATCTCACGTGCGGACCGAGCGGCCGCAG
GAACCCCTAGTGATGGAGTTGGCCACTCCCTCTCTGCGCGCTCGCTCGCTCACTGAGGCCGGGCGACCAA
AGGTCGCCCGACGCCCGGGCTTTGCCCGGGCGGCCTCAGTGAGCGAGCGAGCGCGCAGCTGCCTGCAGGG
GCGCCTGATGCGGTATTTTCTCCTTACGCATCTGTGCGGTATTTCACACCGCATA
[95 nt withheld, positions 2296-2390]
T
[46 nt withheld, positions 2392-2437]
C
[141 nt withheld, positions 2439-2579]
CCTTTGACGTTGGAGTCCACGTTCTTT
[37 nt withheld, positions 2607-2643]
ACTCTATCTCGGGCTATTCTTTTGATTTATAAGGGATTTTGCCGATTTCGGTCTATTGGTTAAAAAATGA
GCTGATTTAACAAAAATTTAACGCGAATTTTAACAAAATATTAACGTTTACAATTTTATGGTGCACTCTC
AGTACAATCTGCTCTGATGCCGCATAGTTAAGCCAGCCCCGACACCCGCCAACACCCGCTGACGCGCCCT
GACGGGCTTGTCTGCTCCCGGCATCCGCTTACAGACAAGCTGTGACCGTCTCCGGGAGCTGCATGTGTCA
GAGGTTTTCACCGTCATCACCGAAACGCGCGAGACGAAAGGGCCTCGTGATACGCCTATTTTTATAGGTT
AATGTCATGATAATAATGGTTTCTTAGACGTCAGGTGGCACTTTTCGGGGAAATGTGCGCGGAACCCCTA
TTTGTTTATTTTTCTAAATACATTCAAATATGTATCCGCTCATGAGACAATAACCCTGATAAATGCTTCA
ATAATATTGAAAAAGGAAGAGTATGAGTATTCAACATTTCCGTGTCGCCCTTATTCCCTTTTTTGCGGCA
TTTTGCCTTCCTGTTTTTGCTCACCCAGAAACGCTGGTGAAAGTAAAAGATGCTGAAGATCAGTTGGGTG
CACGAGTGGGTTACATCGAACTGGATCTCAACAGCGGTAAGATCCTTGAGAGTTTTCGCCCCGAAGAACG
TTTTCCAATGATGAGCACTTTTAAAGTTCTGCTATGTGGCGCGGTATTATCCCGTATTGACGCCGGGCAA
GAGCAACTCGGTCGCCGCATACACTATTCTCAGAATGACTTGGTTGAGTACTCACCAGTCACAGAAAAGC
ATCTTACGGATGGCATGACAGTAAGAGAATTATGCAGTGCTGCCATAACCATGAGTGATAACACTGCGGC
CAACTTACTTCTGACAACGATCGGAGGACCGAAGGAGCTAACCGCTTTTTTGCACAACATGGGGGATCAT
GTAACTCGCCTTGATCGTTGGGAACCGGAGCTGAATGAAGCCATACCAAACGACGAGCGTGACACCACGA
TGCCTGTAGCAATGGCAACAACGTTGCGCAAACTATTAACTGGCGAACTACTTACTCTAGCTTCCCGGCA
ACAATTAATAGACTGGATGGAGGCGGATAAAGTTGCAGGACCACTTCTGCGCTCGGCCCTTCCGGCTGGC
TGGTTTATTGCTGATAAATCTGGAGCCGGTGAGCGTGGGTCTCGCGGTATCATTGCAGCACTGGGGCCAG
ATGGTAAGCCCTCCCGTATCGTAGTTATCTACACGACGGGGAGTCAGGCAACTATGGATGAACGAAATAG
ACAGATCGCTGAGATAGGTGCCTCACTGATTAAGCATTGGTAACTGTCAGACCAAGTTTACTCATATATA
CTTTAGATTGATTTAAAACTTCATTTTTAATTTAAAAGGATCTAGGTGAAGATCCTTTTTGATAATCTCA
TGACCAAAATCCCTTAACGTGAGTTTTCGTTCCACTGAGCGTCAGACCCCGTAGAAAAGATCAAAGGATC
TTCTTGAGATCCTTTTTTTCTGCGCGTAATCTGCTGCTTGCAAACAAAAAAACCACCGCTACCAGCGGTG
GTTTGTTTGCCGGATCAAGAGCTACCAACTCTTTTTCCGAAGGTAACTGGCTTCAGCAGAGCGCAGATAC
CAAATACTGTTCTTCTAGTGTAGCCGTAGTTAGGCCACCACTTCAAGAACTCTGTAGCACCGCCTACATA
CCTCGCTCTGCTAATCCTGTTACCAGTGGCTGCTGCCAGTGGCGATAAGTCGTGTCTTACCGGGTTGGAC
TCAAGACGATAGTTACCGGATAAGGCGCAGCGGTCGGGCTGAACGGGGGGTTCGTGCACACAGCCCAGCT
TGGAGCGAACGACCTACACCGAACTGAGATACCTACAGCGTGAGCTATGAGAAAGCGCCACGCTTCCCGA
AGGGAGAAAGGCGGACAGGTATCCGGTAAGCGGCAGGGTCGGAACAGGAGAGCGCACGAGGGAGCTTCCA
GGGGGAAACGCCTGGTATCTTTATAGTCCTGTCGGGTTTCGCCACCTCTGACTTGAGCGTCGATTTTTGT
GATGCTCGTCAGGGGGGCGGAGCCTATGGAAAAACGCCAGCAACGCGGCCTTTTTACGGTTCCTGGCCTT
TTGCTGGCCTTTTGCTCACATGT
Features (pLannotate 1.2.2; 14 found; start..end, strand, type, name):
     12..39      +  repeat_region  AAV2 ITR (fragment): inverted terminal repeat of adeno-associated virus serotype 2 inverted
     68..95      +  repeat_region  AAV2 ITR (fragment): inverted terminal repeat of adeno-associated virus serotype 2 inverted
    854..1570    +  CDS            SYFP2: SYFP2 is a basic (constitutively fluorescent) yellow fluorescent protein published in 2006, derived from Aequorea victoria. It is reported to be a very rapidly-maturing monomer with moderate acid sensitivity.
   1610..1767    +  misc_feature   WPRE (fragment): woodchuck hepatitis virus posttranscriptional regulatory element
   1773..1853    +  misc_feature   WPRE (fragment): woodchuck hepatitis virus posttranscriptional regulatory element
   1870..1981    +  polyA_signal   bGH poly(A) signal: bovine growth hormone polyadenylation signal
   2099..2239    +  repeat_region  AAV2 ITR: inverted terminal repeat of adeno-associated virus serotype 2 inverted
   2244..2295    -  misc_feature   bom (fragment): basis of mobility region from pBR322
   2314..2769    +  rep_origin     f1 ori (sequence partly withheld): f1 bacteriophage origin of replication; arrow indicates direction of (+) strand synthesis
   2770..2819    -  misc_feature   bom (fragment): basis of mobility region from pBR322
   2921..2956    -  CDS            rop (fragment): Rop protein, which maintains plasmids at low copy number; rop
   3051..3155    +  promoter       AmpR promoter: bla
   3156..4016    +  CDS            AmpR: β-lactamase; bla; confers resistance to ampicillin, carbenicillin, and related antibiotics
   4187..4775    +  rep_origin     ori: high-copy-number ColE1/pMB1/pBR322/pUC origin of replication
