[The description below was written by a language model from this plasmid's Addgene catalogue record and pLannotate feature annotations shown in this document.]
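Description:
AiP1886 - pAAV-AiE2573m-minBG-SYFP2-WPRE-BGHpA is an AAV transfer plasmid built on a pAAV2 backbone and intended for packaging into recombinant adeno-associated virus for delivery to the brain. In bacteria it is maintained as a high-copy plasmid through a ColE1/pUC-type origin and selected with ampicillin via the β-lactamase gene and its native promoter. The backbone also carries an f1 phage origin and small remnants of pBR322 bom and rop sequences. The 4.8 kb sequenced record shows one complete AAV2 inverted terminal repeat downstream of the cassette. The upstream repeat is detected only as short fragments, which may reflect the difficulty of sequencing and annotating these structured repeats rather than a real truncation.

Between the ITRs lies a compact enhancer-reporter cassette. The AiE2573m enhancer is placed upstream of the minBG promoter, a minimal promoter with little activity of its own, so that expression depends largely on the cell-type specificity of the enhancer. Neither element is annotated in the feature table, but both presumably sit in the unannotated stretch between the left ITR and the reporter. The depositor notes that MluI and SgrAI cloning sites are retained. The reporter is SYFP2, a fast-maturing monomeric yellow fluorescent protein derived from Aequorea victoria. It is followed by a WPRE, annotated as two fragments, which boosts transcript stability and expression, and by the bovine growth hormone polyadenylation signal.

The construct belongs to a collection of enhancer AAVs for genetic access to cortical cell types, and its fluorescent readout is used to label and evaluate the brain cell populations in which the enhancer is active. The record does not state which populations AiE2573m targets.
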