Addgene plasmid #220678: AiP1886 - pAAV-AiE2573m-minBG-SYFP2-WPRE-BGHpA
Purpose: AiE2573m is an enhancer sequence, designed to drive AAV-mediated transgene expression in specific populations of brain cells
Depositing lab: Allen Institute for Brain Science & Bosiljka Tasic. Depositing organization: Allen Institute. Publication: A suite of enhancer AAVs and transgenic mouse lines for genetic access to cortical cell types. Ben-Simon Y, Hooper M, Narayan S, Daigle TL, Dwivedi D, Way SW, Oster A, Stafford DA, Mich JK, Taormina MJ, Martinez RA, Opitz-Araya X, Roth JR, Alexander JR, Allen S, Amster A, Arbuckle J, Ayala A, Baker PM, Bakken TE, Barcelli T, Barta S, Bendrick J, Bertagnolli D, Bielstein C, Bishwakarma P, Bowlus J, Boyer G, Brouner K, Casian B, Casper T, Chakka AB, Chakrabarty R, Chance RK, Chavan S, Clark M, Colbert K, Collman F, Daniel S, Departee M, DiValentin P, Donadio N, Dotson N, Egdorf T, Fliss T, Gabitto M, Garcia J, Gary A, Gasperini M, Gloe J, Goldy J, Gore BB, Graybuck L, Greisman N, Haeseleer F, Halterman C, Haradon Z, Hastings SD, Helback O, Ho W, Hockemeyer D, Huang C, Huff S, Hunker A, Johansen N, Jones D, Juneau Z, Kalmbach B, Kannan M, Khem S, Kussick E, Kutsal R, Larsen R, Lee C, Lee AY, Leibly M, Lenz GH, Li S, Liang E, Lusk N, Madigan Z, Malloy J, Malone J, McCue R, Melchor J, Mollenkopf T, Moosman S, Morin E, Newman D, Ng L, Ngo K, Omstead V, Otto S, Oyama A, Pena N, Pham T, Phillips E, Pom CA, Potekhina L, Ransford S, Ray PL, Rette D, Reynoldson C, Rimorin C, Rocha D, Ruiz A, Sanchez REA, Sawyer L, Sedeno-Cortes A, Sevigny JP, Shapovalova N, Shepard N, Shulga L, Sigler AR, Siverts L, Soliman S, Somasundaram S, Staats B, Stewart K, Szelenyi E, Tieu M, Trader C, Tran A, van Velthoven CTJ, Walker M, Wang Y, Weed N, Wirthlin M, Wood T, Wynalda B, Yao Z, Zhou T, Ariza J, Dee N, Reding M, Ronellenfitch K, Mufti S, Sunkin SM, Smith KA, Esposito L, Waters J, Thyagarajan B, Yao S, Lein ES, Zeng H, Levi BP, Ngai J, Ting JT, Tasic B. Cell. 2025 May 16:S0092-8674(25)00513-6. doi: 10.1016/j.cell.2025.05.002. PubMed 40403729.
Backbone
  Vector backbone: pAAV2
  Vector type: AAV
Growth in bacteria
  Bacterial resistance: Ampicillin, 100 μg/mL
  Growth temperature: 37°C
  Growth strain: NEB Stable
  Copy number: High Copy
Gene/Insert
  Gene/Insert name: SYFP2
  Species: Synthetic
  Promoter: minBG
  Cloning method: Gibson Cloning
Terms and licenses: Academic/Nonprofit Terms; Industry Terms: Not Available to Industry
Depositor comments: 5' Cloning Site: MluI (not destroyed), 3' Cloning Site: SgrAI (not destroyed). Please visit https://doi.org/10.1101/2024.06.10.597244 for bioRxiv preprint.
How to cite: AiP1886 - pAAV-AiE2573m-minBG-SYFP2-WPRE-BGHpA was a gift from Allen Institute for Brain Science & Bosiljka Tasic (Addgene plasmid # 220678 ; http://n2t.net/addgene:220678 ; RRID:Addgene_220678)
